>Addgene plasmid #39525 | pBABEneo-H-RAS_V12 | depositor partial sequence | sequence record 49843 | H-RAS V12 insert
GAATTCCCGATCTATGACCGAATACAAGCTTGTTGTTGTTGGCGCCGTCGGTGTGGGCAAGAGTGCGCTG
ACCATCCAGCTGATCCAGAACCATTTTGTGGACGAATACGACCCCACTATAGAGGATTCCTACCGGAAGC
AGGTGGTCATTGATGGGGAGACGTGCCTGTTGGACATCCTGGATACCGCCGGCCAGGAGGAGTACAGCGC
CATGCGGGACCAGTACATGCGCACCGGGGAGGGCTTCCTGTGTGTGTTTGCCATCAACAACACCAAGTCT
TTTGAGGACATCCACCAGTACAGGGAGCAGATCAAACGGGTGAAGGACTCGGATGACGTGCCCATGGTGC
TGGTGGGGAACAAGTGTGACCTGGCTGCACGCACTGTGGAATCTCGGCAGGCTCAGGACCTCGCCCGAAG
CTACGGCATCCCCTACATCGAGACCTCGGCCAAGACCCGGCAGGGAGTGGAGGATGCCTTCTACACGTTG
GTGCGTGAGATCCGGCAGCACAAGCTGCGGAAGCTGAACCCTCCTGATGAGAGTGGCCCCGGCTGCATGA
GCTGCAAGTGTGTGCTCTCCTGACGCAGCACAAGCTCAGGACATGGAGGTGCCGGATGCAGGAAGGAGGT
GCAGACGGAAGGAGGAGGAAGGAAGGACGGAAGCAAGGAAGAAGGAAGGGCTGCTGGAGCCCAGTCACCC
CGGGACCGTGGGCCGAGGTGACTGCAGACCCTCCCAGGGAGGCTGTGCACAGACTGTCTTGACATCCCAA
ATGCCACCGGAACCCCAGCCCTTAGCTCCCCTCCCAGGCCTCTGTGGGCCCTTGTCGGGCACAGATGGGA
TCACAGTAAATTATTGGATGGTCTTGAAAAAAAAAAAAAAAGGTCGAGATCGGGAATTC
