>Addgene plasmid #39525 | pBABEneo-H-RAS_V12 | addgene partial sequence | sequence record 54035 | Hras-R 5'-acgtcatccgagtccttcac-3'
GATGTCCTCAAAAGACTTGGTGTTGTTGATGGCAAACACACACAGGAAGCCCTCCCCGGTGCGCATGTAC
TGGTCCCGCATGGCGCTGTACTCCTCCTGGCCGGCGGTATCCAGGATGTCCAACAGGCACGTCTCCCCAT
CAATGACCACCTGCTTCCGGTAGGAATCCTCTATAGTGGGGTCGTATTCGTCCACAAAATGGTTCTGGAT
CAGCTGGATGGTCAGCGCACTCTTGCCCACACCGACGGCGCCAACAACAACAAGCTTGTATTCGGTCATA
GATCGGGAATTCGCCCTATAGTGAGTCGTATTACAATTCTTTGCCAAAATGATGAGACAGCACAATAACC
AGCACGTTGCCCAGGAGCTGTAGGAAAAAGAAGAAGGCATGAACATGGTTAGCAGAGGGGCCCGGTTTGG
ACTCAGAGTATTTTATCCTCATCTCAAACAGTGTATATCATTGTAACCATAAAGAGAAAGGCAGGATGAT
GACCAGGATGTAGTTGTTTCTACCAATAAGAATATTTCCACGCCAGCCAGAATTTATATGCAGAAATATT
CTACCTTATCATTTAATTATAACAATTGTTCTCTAAAACTGTGCTGAAGTACAATATAATATACCCTGAT
TGCCTTGAAAAAAAAGTGATTAGAGAAAGTACTTACAATCTGACAAATAAACAAAAGTGAATTTAAAAAT
TCGTTACAAATGCAAGCTAAAGTTTAACGAAAAAGTTACAGAAAATGAAAAGAAAATAAGAGGAGACAAT
GGTTGTCAACAGAGTAGAAAGTGAAAGAAACAAAATTATCATGAGGGTCCATGGTGATACAAGGGACATC
TTCCCATTCTAAACAACACCCTGAAAACTTTGCCCCCTCCATATAACATGAATTTTACAATAGCGAAAAA
GAAAGAACAATCAAGGGTCCCCCAAACTCACCCTGAAGTTCTCAGGATCGATCCGGAGCTTTTTGCAAAA
AGCCTAGGCCTC
