>Addgene plasmid #39525 | pBABEneo-H-RAS_V12 | addgene partial sequence | sequence record 54039 | SV40pA-rev
AGCTGCATAACAGTTCTGCTTTAATAAGATCTGGATCCGAATTCCCGATCTCGACCTTTTTTTTTTTTTT
TCAAGACCATCCAATAATTTACTGTGATCCCATCTGTGCCCGACAAGGGCCCACAGAGGCCTGGGAGGGG
AGCTAAGGGCTGGGGTTCCGGTGGCATTTGGGATGTTCAAGACAGTCTGTGCACAGCCTCCCTGGGAGGG
TCTGCAGTCACCTCGGCCCACGGTCCCGGGGTGACTGGGCTCCAGCAGCCCTTCCTTCCTTCCTTGCTTC
CGTCCTTCCTTCCTCCTCCTTCCGTCTGCACCTCCTTCCTGCATCCGGCACCTCCATGTCCTGAGCTTGT
GCTGCGTCAGGAGAGCACACACTTGCAGCTCATGCAGCCGGGGCCACTCTCATCAGGAGGGTTCAGCTTC
CGCAGCTTGTGCTGCCGGATCTCACGCACCAACGTGTAGAAGGCATCCTCCACTCCCTGCCGGGTCTTGG
CCGAGGTCTCGATGTAGGGGATGCCGTAGCTTCGGGCGAGGTCCTGAGCCTGCCGAGATTCCACAGTGCG
TGCAGCCAGGTCACACTTGTTCCCCACCAGCACCATGGGCACGTCATCCGAGTCCTTCACCCGTTTGATC
TGCTCCCTGTACTGGTGGATGTCCTCAAAAGACTTGGTGTTGTTGATGGCAAACACACACAGGAAGCCCT
CCCCGGTGCGCATGTACTGGTCCCGCATGGCGCTGTACTCCTCCTGGCCGGCGGTATCCAGGATGTCCAA
CAGGCACGTCTCCCCATCAATGACCACCTGCTTCCGGTAGGAATCCTCTATAGTGGGGTCGTATTCGTCC
ACAAAATGGTTCTGGATCAGCTGGATGGTCAGCGCACTCTTGCCCACACCGACGGCGCCAACAACAACAA
GCTTGTATTCGGTCATAGATCGGGAATTCGCCCTATAAG
