[The description below was written by a language model from this plasmid's Addgene catalogue record.]
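Description:
pBABEneo-H-RAS_V12 is a retroviral mammalian expression plasmid built on the pBABE-neo backbone, carrying human HRAS with the oncogenic G12V substitution (the "V12" allele). This mutation impairs the GTPase activity of Ras, locking the protein in its GTP-bound, constitutively signalling state. The insert was placed into the vector at a single EcoRI site that is retained on both sides. Because the same enzyme was used at both ends, the cloning was not directional. No epitope tag or fusion partner is recorded for the insert.

No feature table accompanies the record, so the individual elements are not itemised. pBABE vectors in general are Moloney murine leukaemia virus-derived designs in which the long terminal repeats and packaging signal flank the payload. The 5′ LTR normally drives the cloned gene, and a separate internal promoter drives the drug-resistance marker. The record does not explicitly state the promoter for this construct. When introduced into a packaging cell line that supplies the viral structural and enzymatic proteins, the plasmid yields replication-defective retrovirus that integrates stably into dividing target cells. Transduced or transfected mammalian cells are selected with G418 through the neomycin resistance marker, and the plasmid is propagated in E. coli under ampicillin selection. Its copy number is listed as unknown.

The record does not state a specific purpose. Constructs of this kind are typically used to establish cell populations stably expressing activated H-Ras, for example to study Ras-driven signalling, oncogenic transformation or oncogene-induced senescence.
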