Addgene plasmid #39525: pBABEneo-H-RAS_V12
Depositing lab: Julian Downward. Depositing organization: Cancer Research UK.
Backbone
  Vector backbone: pBABE-neo
  Backbone manufacturer: Addgene plasmid #1767
  Vector type: Mammalian Expression, Retroviral
  Selectable markers: Neomycin (select with G418)
Growth in bacteria
  Bacterial resistance: Ampicillin, 100 μg/mL
  Growth temperature: 37°C
  Growth strain: DH5alpha
  Copy number: Unknown
Gene/Insert
  Gene/Insert name: HRAS V12
  Species: H. sapiens (human)
  Mutation: V12 = G12V
  Entrez Gene: HRAS (a.k.a. C-BAS/HAS, C-H-RAS, C-HA-RAS1, CTLO, H-RASIDX, HAMSV, HRAS1, RASH1, p21ras)
  Cloning method: Restriction Enzyme; 5′ cloning site EcoRI (not destroyed); 3′ cloning site EcoRI (not destroyed)
  Sequencing primers: 5′ pBABE_5
Terms and licenses: Academic/Nonprofit Terms; Industry Terms: Not Available to Industry
How to cite: pBABEneo-H-RAS_V12 was a gift from Julian Downward (Addgene plasmid # 39525 ; http://n2t.net/addgene:39525 ; RRID:Addgene_39525)
